Addgene plasmid #158280: pLKO_HSV.S.AU1_NGFR
Purpose: Protein Barcode (Pro-Code) for vector/cell tracking. Contains U6 trRNA cassette for sgRNA cloning. Enables phenotypic CRISPR screens at a single cell resolution (using cytometry).
Depositing lab: Brian Brown. Depositing organization: Icahn School of Medicine at Mount Sinai. Publication: Protein Barcodes Enable High-Dimensional Single-Cell CRISPR Screens. Wroblewska A, Dhainaut M, Ben-Zvi B, Rose SA, Park ES, Amir ED, Bektesevic A, Baccarini A, Merad M, Rahman AH, Brown BD. Cell. 2018 Nov 1;175(4):1141-1155.e16. doi: 10.1016/j.cell.2018.09.022. Epub 2018 Oct 18. PubMed 30343902.
Backbone
  Vector backbone: pLKO
  Backbone size w/o insert (bp): 9000
  Vector type: Lentiviral, CRISPR
Growth in bacteria
  Bacterial resistance: Ampicillin, 100 μg/mL
  Growth temperature: 37°C
  Growth strain: NEB Stable
  Copy number: High Copy
Gene/Insert
  Gene/Insert name: Pro-Code Tagged human dNGFR
  Species: H. sapiens (human)
  Insert size (bp): 1000
  Mutation: Truncation of the signaling domain
  Entrez Gene: NGFR (a.k.a. CD271, Gp80-LNGFR, TNFRSF16, p75(NTR), p75NTR)
  Promoter: EF1a
  Tag / fusion protein: HSV.S.AU1 (N terminal on insert)
  Cloning method: Restriction Enzyme; 5′ cloning site Unknown (unknown if destroyed)
  Sequencing primers: 5′ cctttttgagtttggatcttggttcat
Terms and licenses: Academic/Nonprofit Terms; Industry Terms: Not Available to Industry
How to cite: pLKO_HSV.S.AU1_NGFR was a gift from Brian Brown (Addgene plasmid # 158280 ; http://n2t.net/addgene:158280 ; RRID:Addgene_158280)
