[The description below was written by a language model from this plasmid's Addgene catalogue record and pLannotate feature annotations shown in this document.]
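Description:
pLKO_HSV.S.AU1_NGFR is a lentiviral CRISPR vector on the pLKO backbone (sequenced at about 8.8 kb) that pairs a guide RNA cloning cassette with a protein barcode, or "Pro-Code", for tracking transduced cells. In bacteria it is maintained through a high-copy ColE1/pUC-type origin and selected with ampicillin via the bla gene. An f1 origin and remnants of a lac/T7/T3 cloning region are also annotated. The viral portion has a third-generation layout: an RSV promoter drives a truncated HIV-1 5' LTR, followed by the Ψ packaging signal with a partial gag sequence, the Rev response element, a cPPT/CTS, and a downstream truncated LTR (labelled by the annotation tool as a 5' LTR, but occupying the 3' position). An SV40 poly(A) signal and SV40 origin lie beyond it.

Two expression units sit between the LTRs. A human U6 Pol III promoter lies immediately upstream of the Streptococcus pyogenes Cas9 guide RNA scaffold, leaving a site into which a user-chosen sgRNA spacer is cloned; no Cas9 gene is annotated, so the nuclease must be supplied separately. Downstream, the EF-1α promoter drives human NGFR lacking its signaling domain (dNGFR), an inert surface protein that carries at its N terminus the epitope combination HSV, S and AU1. A WPRE follows to enhance transcript expression. The individual epitope tags are not called out in the feature table.

Because each Pro-Code vector displays a distinct epitope combination detectable by antibody staining, the barcode identifies which guide a cell received. This allows pooled phenotypic CRISPR screens to be read out at single-cell resolution by cytometry.
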