Features (pLannotate 1.2.2; 29 found; start..end, strand, type, name):
     50..290     +  promoter       U6 promoter: RNA polymerase III promoter for human U6 snRNA
    317..392     +  misc_RNA       gRNA scaffold: guide RNA scaffold for the Streptococcus pyogenes CRISPR/Cas9 system
    440..557     +  misc_feature   cPPT/CTS: central polypurine tract and central termination sequence of HIV-1
    624..690     +  CDS            small t antigen (fragment): SV40 (simian virus 40) small t antigen
    697..1875    +  promoter       EF-1α promoter: strong constitutive promoter for human elongation factor EF-1α
   1892..1917    +  misc_feature   MCS (fragment): multiple cloning site
   1930..2889    +  CDS            NGFR (fragment): TNR16_HUMAN - Also known as TNFRSF16. Experimental evidence at protein level: Swiss-Prot protein existence level 1. Low affinity receptor which can bind to NGF, BDNF, NTF3, and NTF4. Forms a heterodimeric receptor with SORCS2 that binds the precursor forms of NGF, BDNF and NTF3 with high affinity, and has much lower affinity for mature NGF and BDNF (PubMed:24908487). Plays an important role in differentiation and survival of specific neuronal populations during development (By similarity). Can mediate cell survival as well as cell death of neural cells. Plays a role in the inactivation of RHOA
   2920..3508    +  misc_feature   WPRE: woodchuck hepatitis virus posttranscriptional regulatory element
   3513..3650    +  CDS            nef (fragment): NEF_HV1LA - Experimental evidence at protein level: Swiss-Prot protein existence level 1. Extracellular Nef protein targets CD4(+) T-lymphocytes for apoptosis by interacting with CXCR4 surface receptors. From Human immunodeficiency virus type 1 group M subtype B (isolate Lai) (HIV-1).
   3636..3816    +  LTR            5' LTR (truncated): truncated 5' long terminal repeat (LTR) from HIV-1
   3888..4009    +  polyA_signal   SV40 poly(A) signal: SV40 polyadenylation signal
   4049..4184    +  rep_origin     SV40 ori: SV40 origin of replication
   4205..4223    -  promoter       T7 promoter: promoter for bacteriophage T7 RNA polymerase
   4231..4386    +  CDS            lacZα (fragment): LacZα fragment of β-galactosidase; lacZ fragment
   4391..4819    +  rep_origin     f1 ori (sequence partly withheld): f1 bacteriophage origin of replication; arrow indicates direction of (+) strand synthesis
   4872..4976    +  promoter       AmpR promoter: bla
   4977..5837    +  CDS            AmpR: β-lactamase; bla; confers resistance to ampicillin, carbenicillin, and related antibiotics
   6008..6596    +  rep_origin     ori: high-copy-number ColE1/pMB1/pBR322/pUC origin of replication
   6779..6871    +  CDS            lacI (fragment): lac repressor; lacI; The lac repressor binds to the lac operator to inhibit transcription in E. coli. This inhibition can be relieved by adding lactose or isopropyl-β-D-thiogalactopyranoside (IPTG).
   6884..6905    +  protein_bind   CAP binding site: CAP binding activates transcription in the presence of cAMP. E. coli catabolite activator protein
   6920..6950    +  promoter       lac promoter: promoter for the E. coli lac operon
   6958..6974    +  protein_bind   lac operator: The lac repressor binds to the lac operator to inhibit transcription in E. coli. This inhibition can be relieved by adding lactose or isopropyl-β-D-thiogalactopyranoside (IPTG). lac repressor encoded by lacI
   7019..7037    +  promoter       T3 promoter: promoter for bacteriophage T3 RNA polymerase
   7065..7291    +  promoter       RSV promoter: Rous sarcoma virus enhancer/promoter
   7292..7472    +  LTR            5' LTR (truncated): truncated 5' long terminal repeat (LTR) from HIV-1
   7519..7644    +  misc_feature   HIV-1 Ψ: packaging signal of human immunodeficiency virus type 1
   7628..7991    +  CDS            HIV-1 gag (fragment): gag protein from human immunodeficiency virus 1; gag
   8137..8370    +  misc_feature   RRE: The Rev response element (RRE) of HIV-1 allows for Rev-dependent mRNA export from the nucleus to the cytoplasm.
   8747..8847    +  CDS            Rev (fragment): human immunodeficiency virus 1 (HIV-1) Rev protein; rev; enhances nuclear export of unspliced and incompletely spliced viral mRNAs
>Addgene plasmid #158280 | pLKO_HSV.S.AU1_NGFR | addgene full sequence | sequence record 328580 | Addgene NGS Result
TCGACGGTATCGATCACGAGACTAGTATCGAGCGGCCGCCCCCTTCACCGAGGGCCTATTTCCCATGATT
CCTTCATATTTGCATATACGATACAAGGCTGTTAGAGAGATAATTGGAATTAATTTGACTGTAAACACAA
AGATATTAGTACAAAATACGTGACGTAGAAAGTAATAATTTCTTGGGTAGTTTGCAGTTTTAAAATTATG
TTTTAAAATGGACTATCATATGCTTACCGTAACTTGAAAGTATTTCGATTTCTTGGCTTTATATATCTTG
TGGAAAGGACGAAACACCGGGTCTTCGAGAAGACCTGTTTTAGAGCTAGAAATAGCAAGTTAAAATAAGG
CTAGTCCGTTATCAACTTGAAAAAGTGGCACCGAGTCGGTGCTTTTTTTAATTCTCGACCTCGAGACAAA
TGGCAGTATTCATCCACAATTTTAAAAGAAAAGGGGGGATTGGGGGGTACAGTGCAGGGGAAAGAATAGT
AGACATAATAGCAACAGACATACAAACTAAAGAATTACAAAAACAAATTACAAAAATTCAAAATTTTCGG
GTTTATTACAGGGACAGCAGAGATCCACTTTGGCCGCGGCTCGAGGCGATAAGCTTTGCAAAGATGGATA
AAGTTTTAAACAGAGAGGAATCTTTGCAGCTAATGGACCTTCTAGGTCTTGAAAGGAGTGGGAATTGGCT
CCGGTGCCCGTCAGTGGGCAGAGCGCACATCGCCCACAGTCCCCGAGAAGTTGGGGGGAGGGGTCGGCAA
TTGAACCGGTGCCTAGAGAAGGTGGCGCGGGGTAAACTGGGAAAGTGATGTCGTGTACTGGCTCCGCCTT
TTTCCCGAGGGTGGGGGAGAACCGTATATAAGTGCAGTAGTCGCCGTGAACGTTCTTTTTCGCAACGGGT
TTGCCGCCAGAACACAGGTAAGTGCCGTGTGTGGTTCCCGCGGGCCTGGCCTCTTTACGGGTTATGGCCC
TTGCGTGCCTTGAATTACTTCCACCTGGCTGCAGTACGTGATTCTTGATCCCGAGCTTCGGGTTGGAAGT
GGGTGGGAGAGTTCGAGGCCTTGCGCTTAAGGAGCCCCTTCGCCTCGTGCTTGAGTTGAGGCCTGGCCTG
GGCGCTGGGGCCGCCGCGTGCGAATCTGGTGGCACCTTCGCGCCTGTCTCGCTGCTTTCGATAAGTCTCT
AGCCATTTAAAATTTTTGATGACCTGCTGCGACGCTTTTTTTCTGGCAAGATAGTCTTGTAAATGCGGGC
CAAGATCTGCACACTGGTATTTCGGTTTTTGGGGCCGCGGGCGGCGACGGGGCCCGTGCGTCCCAGCGCA
CATGTTCGGCGAGGCGGGGCCTGCGAGCGCGGCCACCGAGAATCGGACGGGGGTAGTCTCAAGCTGGCCG
GCCTGCTCTGGTGCCTGGCCTCGCGCCGCCGTGTATCGCCCCGCCCTGGGCGGCAAGGCTGGCCCGGTCG
GCACCAGTTGCGTGAGCGGAAAGATGGCCGCTTCCCGGCCCTGCTGCAGGGAGCTCAAAATGGAGGACGC
GGCGCTCGGGAGAGCGGGCGGGTGAGTCACCCACACAAAGGAAAAGGGCCTTTCCGTCCTCAGCCGTCGC
TTCATGTGACTCCACGGAGTACCGGGCGCCGTCCAGGCACCTCGATTAGTTCTCGAGCTTTTGGAGTACG
TCGTCTTTAGGTTGGGGGGAGGGGTTTTATGCGATGGAGTTTCCCCACACTGAGTGGGTGGAGACTGAAG
TTAGGCCAGCTTGGCACTTGATGTAATTCTCCTTGGAATTTGCCCTTTTTGAGTTTGGATCTTGGTTCAT
TCTCAAGCCTCAGACAGTGGTTCAAAGTTTTTTTCTTCCATTTCAGGTGTCGTGAGGAATTCTGCAGTCG
ATCGACGGTACCGCGGGCCCGGGATCCACGGTCGCCACCATGGGGGCAGGTGCCACCGGCCGCGCCATGG
ACGGGCCGCGCCTGCTGCTGTTGCTGCTTCTGGGGGTGTCCCTTGGAGGTGCCAAGGAGGCATGCCAGCC
CGAGCTGGCCCCCGAGGACCCCGAGGACGGAGGAGGCGGGGGAGGGAAGGAGACCGCCGCCGCCAAGTTC
GAGAGGCAGCACATGGACAGCGGAGGAGGCGGGGGAGGGGACACCTATCGGTACATTCCCACAGGCCTGT
ACACACACAGCGGTGAGTGCTGCAAAGCCTGCAACCTGGGCGAGGGTGTGGCCCAGCCTTGTGGAGCCAA
CCAGACCGTGTGTGAGCCCTGCCTGGACAGCGTGACGTTCTCCGACGTGGTGAGCGCGACCGAGCCGTGC
AAGCCGTGCACCGAGTGCGTGGGGCTCCAGAGCATGTCGGCGCCGTGCGTGGAGGCCGACGACGCCGTGT
GCCGCTGCGCCTACGGCTACTACCAGGATGAGACGACTGGGCGCTGCGAGGCGTGCCGCGTGTGCGAGGC
GGGCTCGGGCCTCGTGTTCTCCTGCCAGGACAAGCAGAACACCGTGTGCGAGGAGTGCCCCGACGGCACG
TATTCCGACGAGGCCAACCACGTGGACCCGTGCCTGCCCTGCACCGTGTGCGAGGACACCGAGCGCCAGC
TCCGCGAGTGCACACGCTGGGCCGACGCCGAGTGCGAGGAGATCCCTGGCCGTTGGATTACACGGTCCAC
ACCCCCAGAGGGCTCGGACAGCACAGCCCCCAGCACCCAGGAGCCTGAGGCACCTCCAGAACAAGACCTC
ATAGCCAGCACGGTGGCAGGTGTGGTGACCACAGTGATGGGCAGCTCCCAGCCCGTGGTGACCCGAGGCA
CCACCGACAACCTCATCCCTGTCTATTGCTCCATCCTGGCTGCTGTGGTTGTGGGCCTTGTGGCCTACAT
AGCCTTCAAGAGGTGGAACAGGGGTATCCTCTAGAGCGGCCGCGTCGACAATCAACCTCTGGATTACAAA
ATTTGTGAAAGATTGACTGGTATTCTTAACTATGTTGCTCCTTTTACGCTATGTGGATACGCTGCTTTAA
TGCCTTTGTATCATGCTATTGCTTCCCGTATGGCTTTCATTTTCTCCTCCTTGTATAAATCCTGGTTGCT
GTCTCTTTATGAGGAGTTGTGGCCCGTTGTCAGGCAACGTGGCGTGGTGTGCACTGTGTTTGCTGACGCA
ACCCCCACTGGTTGGGGCATTGCCACCACCTGTCAGCTCCTTTCCGGGACTTTCGCTTTCCCCCTCCCTA
TTGCCACGGCGGAACTCATCGCCGCCTGCCTTGCCCGCTGCTGGACAGGGGCTCGGCTGTTGGGCACTGA
CAATTCCGTGGTGTTGTCGGGGAAGCTGACGTCCTTTCCATGGCTGCTCGCCTGTGTTGCCACCTGGATT
CTGCGCGGGACGTCCTTCTGCTACGTCCCTTCGGCCCTCAATCCAGCGGACCTTCCTTCCCGCGGCCTGC
TGCCGGCTCTGCGGCCTCTTCCGCATCTTCGCCTTCGCCCTCAGACGAGTCGGATCTCCCTTTGGGCCGC
CTCCCCGCCTGGGTACCTTTAAGACCAATGACTTACAAGGCAGCTGTAGATCTTAGCCACTTTTTAAAAG
AAAAGGGGGGACTGGAAGGGCTAATTCACTCCCAACGAAGATAAGATCTGCTTTTTGCTTGTACTGGGTC
TCTCTGGTTAGACCAGATCTGAGCCTGGGAGCTCTCTGGCTAACTAGGGAACCCACTGCTTAAGCCTCAA
TAAAGCTTGCCTTGAGTGCTTCAAGTAGTGTGTGCCCGTCTGTTGTGTGACTCTGGTAACTAGAGATCCC
TCAGACCCTTTTAGTCAGTGTGGAAAATCTCTAGCAGTAGTAGTTCATGTCATCTTATTATTCAGTATTT
ATAACTTGCAAAGAAATGAATATCAGAGAGTGAGAGGAACTTGTTTATTGCAGCTTATAATGGTTACAAA
TAAAGCAATAGCATCACAAATTTCACAAATAAAGCATTTTTTTCACTGCATTCTAGTTGTGGTTTGTCCA
AACTCATCAATGTATCTTATCATGTCTGGCTCTAGCTATCCCGCCCCTAACTCCGCCCATCCCGCCCCTA
ACTCCGCCCAGTTCCGCCCATTCTCCGCCCCATGGCTGACTAATTTTTTTTATTTATGCAGAGGCCGAGG
CCGCCTCGGCCTCTGAGCTATTCCAGAAGTAGTGAGGAGGCTTTTTTGGAGGCCTAGGGACGTACCCAAT
TCGCCCTATAGTGAGTCGTATTACGCGCGCTCACTGGCCGTCGTTTTACAACGTCGTGACTGGGAAAACC
CTGGCGTTACCCAACTTAATCGCCTTGCAGCACATCCCCCTTTCGCCAGCTGGCGTAATAGCGAAGAGGC
CCGCACCGATCGCCCTTCCCAACAGTTGCGCAGCCTGAATGGCGAATGGG
[124 nt withheld, positions 4391-4514]
C
[91 nt withheld, positions 4516-4606]
A
[49 nt withheld, positions 4608-4656]
CCTTTGACGTTGGAGTCCACGTTCTTT
[37 nt withheld, positions 4684-4720]
ACCCTATCTCGGTCTATTCTTTTGATTTATAAGGGATTTTGCCGATTTCGGCCTATTGGTTAAAAAATGA
GCTGATTTAACAAAAATTTAACGCGAATTTTAACAAAATATTAACGCTTACAATTTAGGTGGCACTTTTC
GGGGAAATGTGCGCGGAACCCCTATTTGTTTATTTTTCTAAATACATTCAAATATGTATCCGCTCATGAG
ACAATAACCCTGATAAATGCTTCAATAATATTGAAAAAGGAAGAGTATGAGTATTCAACATTTCCGTGTC
GCCCTTATTCCCTTTTTTGCGGCATTTTGCCTTCCTGTTTTTGCTCACCCAGAAACGCTGGTGAAAGTAA
AAGATGCTGAAGATCAGTTGGGTGCACGAGTGGGTTACATCGAACTGGATCTCAACAGCGGTAAGATCCT
TGAGAGTTTTCGCCCCGAAGAACGTTTTCCAATGATGAGCACTTTTAAAGTTCTGCTATGTGGCGCGGTA
TTATCCCGTATTGACGCCGGGCAAGAGCAACTCGGTCGCCGCATACACTATTCTCAGAATGACTTGGTTG
AGTACTCACCAGTCACAGAAAAGCATCTTACGGATGGCATGACAGTAAGAGAATTATGCAGTGCTGCCAT
AACCATGAGTGATAACACTGCGGCCAACTTACTTCTGACAACGATCGGAGGACCGAAGGAGCTAACCGCT
TTTTTGCACAACATGGGGGATCATGTAACTCGCCTTGATCGTTGGGAACCGGAGCTGAATGAAGCCATAC
CAAACGACGAGCGTGACACCACGATGCCTGTAGCAATGGCAACAACGTTGCGCAAACTATTAACTGGCGA
ACTACTTACTCTAGCTTCCCGGCAACAATTAATAGACTGGATGGAGGCGGATAAAGTTGCAGGACCACTT
CTGCGCTCGGCCCTTCCGGCTGGCTGGTTTATTGCTGATAAATCTGGAGCCGGTGAGCGTGGGTCTCGCG
GTATCATTGCAGCACTGGGGCCAGATGGTAAGCCCTCCCGTATCGTAGTTATCTACACGACGGGGAGTCA
GGCAACTATGGATGAACGAAATAGACAGATCGCTGAGATAGGTGCCTCACTGATTAAGCATTGGTAACTG
TCAGACCAAGTTTACTCATATATACTTTAGATTGATTTAAAACTTCATTTTTAATTTAAAAGGATCTAGG
TGAAGATCCTTTTTGATAATCTCATGACCAAAATCCCTTAACGTGAGTTTTCGTTCCACTGAGCGTCAGA
CCCCGTAGAAAAGATCAAAGGATCTTCTTGAGATCCTTTTTTTCTGCGCGTAATCTGCTGCTTGCAAACA
AAAAAACCACCGCTACCAGCGGTGGTTTGTTTGCCGGATCAAGAGCTACCAACTCTTTTTCCGAAGGTAA
CTGGCTTCAGCAGAGCGCAGATACCAAATACTGTTCTTCTAGTGTAGCCGTAGTTAGGCCACCACTTCAA
GAACTCTGTAGCACCGCCTACATACCTCGCTCTGCTAATCCTGTTACCAGTGGCTGCTGCCAGTGGCGAT
AAGTCGTGTCTTACCGGGTTGGACTCAAGACGATAGTTACCGGATAAGGCGCAGCGGTCGGGCTGAACGG
GGGGTTCGTGCACACAGCCCAGCTTGGAGCGAACGACCTACACCGAACTGAGATACCTACAGCGTGAGCT
ATGAGAAAGCGCCACGCTTCCCGAAGGGAGAAAGGCGGACAGGTATCCGGTAAGCGGCAGGGTCGGAACA
GGAGAGCGCACGAGGGAGCTTCCAGGGGGAAACGCCTGGTATCTTTATAGTCCTGTCGGGTTTCGCCACC
TCTGACTTGAGCGTCGATTTTTGTGATGCTCGTCAGGGGGGCGGAGCCTATGGAAAAACGCCAGCAACGC
GGCCTTTTTACGGTTCCTGGCCTTTTGCTGGCCTTTTGCTCACATGTTCTTTCCTGCGTTATCCCCTGAT
TCTGTGGATAACCGTATTACCGCCTTTGAGTGAGCTGATACCGCTCGCCGCAGCCGAACGACCGAGCGCA
GCGAGTCAGTGAGCGAGGAAGCGGAAGAGCGCCCAATACGCAAACCGCCTCTCCCCGCGCGTTGGCCGAT
TCATTAATGCAGCTGGCACGACAGGTTTCCCGACTGGAAAGCGGGCAGTGAGCGCAACGCAATTAATGTG
AGTTAGCTCACTCATTAGGCACCCCAGGCTTTACACTTTATGCTTCCGGCTCGTATGTTGTGTGGAATTG
TGAGCGGATAACAATTTCACACAGGAAACAGCTATGACCATGATTACGCCAAGCGCGCAATTAACCCTCA
CTAAAGGGAACAAAAGCTGGAGCTGCAAGCTTAATGTAGTCTTATGCAATACTCTTGTAGTCTTGCAACA
TGGTAACGATGAGTTAGCAACATGCCTTACAAGGAGAGAAAAAGCACCGTGCATGGCGATTGGTGGAAGT
AAGGTGGTACGATCGTGCCTTATTAGGAAGGCAACAGACGGGTCTGACATGGATTGGACGAACCACTGAA
TTGCCGCATTGCAGAGATATTGTATTTAAGTGCCTAGCTCGATACATAAACGGGTCTCTCTGGTTAGACC
AGATCTGAGCCTGGGAGCTCTCTGGCTAACTAGGGAACCCACTGCTTAAGCCTCAATAAAGCTTGCCTTG
AGTGCTTCAAGTAGTGTGTGCCCGTCTGTTGTGTGACTCTGGTAACTAGAGATCCCTCAGACCCTTTTAG
TCAGTGTGGAAAATCTCTAGCAGTGGCGCCCGAACAGGGACTTGAAAGCGAAAGGGAAACCAGAGGAGCT
CTCTCGACGCAGGACTCGGCTTGCTGAAGCGCGCACGGCAAGAGGCGAGGGGCGGCGACTGGTGAGTACG
CCAAAAATTTTGACTAGCGGAGGCTAGAAGGAGAGAGATGGGTGCGAGAGCGTCAGTATTAAGCGGGGGA
GAATTAGATCGCGATGGGAAAAAATTCGGTTAAGGCCAGGGGGAAAGAAAAAATATAAATTAAAACATAT
AGTATGGGCAAGCAGGGAGCTAGAACGATTCGCAGTTAATCCTGGCCTGTTAGAAACATCAGAAGGCTGT
AGACAAATACTGGGACAGCTACAACCATCCCTTCAGACAGGATCAGAAGAACTTAGATCATTATATAATA
CAGTAGCAACCCTCTATTGTGTGCATCAAAGGATAGAGATAAAAGACACCAAGGAAGCTTTAGACAAGAT
AGAGGAAGAGCAAAACAAAAGTAAGACCACCGCACAGCAAGCGGCCGCTGATCTTCAGACCTGGAGGAGG
AGATATGAGGGACAATTGGAGAAGTGAATTATATAAATATAAAGTAGTAAAAATTGAACCATTAGGAGTA
GCACCCACCAAGGCAAAGAGAAGAGTGGTGCAGAGAGAAAAAAGAGCAGTGGGAATAGGAGCTTTGTTCC
TTGGGTTCTTGGGAGCAGCAGGAAGCACTATGGGCGCAGCGTCAATGACGCTGACGGTACAGGCCAGACA
ATTATTGTCTGGTATAGTGCAGCAGCAGAACAATTTGCTGAGGGCTATTGAGGCGCAACAGCATCTGTTG
CAACTCACAGTCTGGGGCATCAAGCAGCTCCAGGCAAGAATCCTGGCTGTGGAAAGATACCTAAAGGATC
AACAGCTCCTGGGGATTTGGGGTTGCTCTGGAAAACTCATTTGCACCACTGCTGTGCCTTGGAATGCTAG
TTGGAGTAATAAATCTCTGGAACAGATTTGGAATCACACGACCTGGATGGAGTGGGACAGAGAAATTAAC
AATTACACAAGCTTAATACACTCCTTAATTGAAGAATCGCAAAACCAGCAAGAAAAGAATGAACAAGAAT
TATTGGAATTAGATAAATGGGCAAGTTTGTGGAATTGGTTTAACATAACAAATTGGCTGTGGTATATAAA
ATTATTCATAATGATAGTAGGAGGCTTGGTAGGTTTAAGAATAGTTTTTGCTGTACTTTCTATAGTGAAT
AGAGTTAGGCAGGGATATTCACCATTATCGTTTCAGACCCACCTCCCAACCCCGAGGGGACCCGACAGGC
CCGAAGGAATAGAAGAAGAAGGTGGAGAGAGAGACAGAGACAGATCCATTCGATTAGTGAACGGATC
