>Addgene plasmid #158280 | pLKO_HSV.S.AU1_NGFR | depositor partial sequence | sequence record 305429 | Tagged NGFR
ATGGGGGCAGGTGCCACCGGCCGCGCCATGGACGGGCCGCGCCTGCTGCTGTTGCTGCTTCTGGGGGTGT
CCCTTGGAGGTGCCAAGGAGGCATGCCAGCCCGAGCTGGCCCCCGAGGACCCCGAGGACGGAGGAGGCGG
GGGAGGGAAGGAGACCGCCGCCGCCAAGTTCGAGAGGCAGCACATGGACAGCGGAGGAGGCGGGGGAGGG
GACACCTATCGGTACATTCCCACAGGCCTGTACACACACAGCGGTGAGTGCTGCAAAGCCTGCAACCTGG
GCGAGGGTGTGGCCCAGCCTTGTGGAGCCAACCAGACCGTGTGTGAGCCCTGCCTGGACAGCGTGACGTT
CTCCGACGTGGTGAGCGCGACCGAGCCGTGCAAGCCGTGCACCGAGTGCGTGGGGCTCCAGAGCATGTCG
GCGCCGTGCGTGGAGGCCGACGACGCCGTGTGCCGCTGCGCCTACGGCTACTACCAGGATGAGACGACTG
GGCGCTGCGAGGCGTGCCGCGTGTGCGAGGCGGGCTCGGGCCTCGTGTTCTCCTGCCAGGACAAGCAGAA
CACCGTGTGCGAGGAGTGCCCCGACGGCACGTATTCCGACGAGGCCAACCACGTGGACCCGTGCCTGCCC
TGCACCGTGTGCGAGGACACCGAGCGCCAGCTCCGCGAGTGCACACGCTGGGCCGACGCCGAGTGCGAGG
AGATCCCTGGCCGTTGGATTACACGGTCCACACCCCCAGAGGGCTCGGACAGCACAGCCCCCAGCACCCA
GGAGCCTGAGGCACCTCCAGAACAAGACCTCATAGCCAGCACGGTGGCAGGTGTGGTGACCACAGTGATG
GGCAGCTCCCAGCCCGTGGTGACCCGAGGCACCACCGACAACCTCATCCCTGTCTATTGCTCCATCCTGG
CTGCTGTGGTTGTGGGCCTTGTGGCCTACATAGCCTTCAAGAGGTGGAACAGGGGTATCCTCTAG
